Addgene plasmid #217178: pCMV-Mariner-3_Crp
Purpose: Mammalian expression vector for expression of Mariner-3_Crp transposase (CMV promoter)
Depositing lab: Yong E Zhang. Depositing organization: Institute of Zoology, Chinese Academy of Sciences. Publication: Heterologous survey of 130 DNA transposons in human cells highlights their functional divergence and expands the genome engineering toolbox. Zhang T, Tan S, Tang N, Li Y, Zhang C, Sun J, Guo Y, Gao H, Cai Y, Sun W, Wang C, Fu L, Ma H, Wu Y, Hu X, Zhang X, Gee P, Yan W, Zhao Y, Chen Q, Guo B, Wang H, Zhang YE. Cell. 2024 Jul 11;187(14):3741-3760.e30. doi: 10.1016/j.cell.2024.05.007. Epub 2024 Jun 5. PubMed 38843831.
Backbone
  Vector backbone: pCMV
  Vector type: Mammalian Expression
Growth in bacteria
  Bacterial resistance: Ampicillin, 100 μg/mL
  Growth temperature: 37°C
  Growth strain: DH5alpha
  Copy number: High Copy
Gene/Insert
  Gene/Insert name: Mariner-3_Crp transposase
  Species: Synthetic
  Cloning method: Restriction Enzyme; 5′ cloning site Unknown (unknown if destroyed); 3′ cloning site Unknown (unknown if destroyed)
Terms and licenses: Academic/Nonprofit Terms; Industry Terms: Not Available to Industry
How to cite: pCMV-Mariner-3_Crp was a gift from Yong E Zhang (Addgene plasmid # 217178 ; http://n2t.net/addgene:217178 ; RRID:Addgene_217178)
