[The description below was written by a language model from this plasmid's Addgene catalogue record and pLannotate feature annotations shown in this document.]
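Description:
pCMV-Mariner-3_Crp is a 6,452-nt mammalian expression plasmid built on a pCMV backbone and designed to produce the Mariner-3_Crp transposase in transfected mammalian cells. It is propagated in E. coli as a high-copy plasmid through a ColE1/pUC-type origin and is selected with ampicillin via a β-lactamase gene driven by its own promoter. An f1 bacteriophage origin is also present, along with remnants of common cloning-vector sequences such as a lac promoter/operator with a CAP site, a lacI fragment and a fragment of the pBR322 bom region.

The expression cassette begins with the human cytomegalovirus immediate early enhancer and promoter and ends with a bovine growth hormone polyadenylation signal. Between them lies an unannotated stretch of roughly 2 kb, flanked by T7 and SP6 phage promoters. The automated annotation did not label this region, but it is the only gap large enough to hold the synthetic transposase coding sequence named in the catalogue entry. The cloning sites used are not recorded, and no epitope tag or reporter is annotated. Downstream, an SV40 early promoter is followed by only a short fragment of a bleomycin-family resistance gene (ble) and an SV40 poly(A) signal, so a functional mammalian selection marker should not be assumed. The short HIV-1 LTR and SV40 promoter fragments are brief matches with no functional role indicated by the record.

The plasmid comes from a study that surveyed 130 DNA transposons for activity in human cells, aiming to expand the genome engineering toolbox. It supplies the transposase; the annotation shows no transposon terminal repeats, so any matching transposon substrate would presumably be provided separately.
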