Features (pLannotate 1.2.2; 19 found; start..end, strand, type, name):
      1..380     +  enhancer       CMV enhancer: human cytomegalovirus immediate early enhancer
    381..584     +  promoter       CMV promoter: human cytomegalovirus (CMV) immediate early promoter
    580..613     +  LTR            5' LTR (truncated) (fragment): truncated 5' long terminal repeat (LTR) from HIV-1
    629..647     +  promoter       T7 promoter: promoter for bacteriophage T7 RNA polymerase
   2640..2658    -  promoter       SP6 promoter: promoter for bacteriophage SP6 RNA polymerase
   2684..2908    +  polyA_signal   bGH poly(A) signal: bovine growth hormone polyadenylation signal
   2912..2933    +  promoter       SV40 promoter (fragment): SV40 enhancer and early promoter
   2954..3382    +  rep_origin     f1 ori (sequence partly withheld): f1 bacteriophage origin of replication; arrow indicates direction of (+) strand synthesis
   3396..3725    +  promoter       SV40 promoter: SV40 enhancer and early promoter
   3738..3896    +  CDS            ble (fragment): BLE_KLEPN - Experimental evidence at protein level: Swiss-Prot protein existence level 1. Binding protein with a strong affinity to the bleomycin family of antibiotics. Binds to CL990; an antimitotic-antibiotic compound. From Klebsiella pneumoniae.
   3891..4012    +  polyA_signal   SV40 poly(A) signal: SV40 polyadenylation signal
   4085..4101    -  protein_bind   lac operator: The lac repressor binds to the lac operator to inhibit transcription in E. coli. This inhibition can be relieved by adding lactose or isopropyl-β-D-thiogalactopyranoside (IPTG). lac repressor encoded by lacI
   4109..4139    -  promoter       lac promoter: promoter for the E. coli lac operon
   4154..4175    -  protein_bind   CAP binding site: CAP binding activates transcription in the presence of cAMP. E. coli catabolite activator protein
   4188..4280    -  CDS            lacI (fragment): lac repressor; lacI; The lac repressor binds to the lac operator to inhibit transcription in E. coli. This inhibition can be relieved by adding lactose or isopropyl-β-D-thiogalactopyranoside (IPTG).
   4463..5051    -  rep_origin     ori: high-copy-number ColE1/pMB1/pBR322/pUC origin of replication
   5222..6082    -  CDS            AmpR: β-lactamase; bla; confers resistance to ampicillin, carbenicillin, and related antibiotics
   6083..6187    -  promoter       AmpR promoter: bla
   6246..6298    -  misc_feature   bom (fragment): basis of mobility region from pBR322
>Addgene plasmid #217178 | pCMV-Mariner-3_Crp | addgene full sequence | sequence record 444284 | Addgene NGS Result
GACATTGATTATTGACTAGTTATTAATAGTAATCAATTACGGGGTCATTAGTTCATAGCCCATATATGGA
GTTCCGCGTTACATAACTTACGGTAAATGGCCCGCCTGGCTGACCGCCCAACGACCCCCGCCCATTGACG
TCAATAATGACGTATGTTCCCATAGTAACGCCAATAGGGACTTTCCATTGACGTCAATGGGTGGAGTATT
TACGGTAAACTGCCCACTTGGCAGTACATCAAGTGTATCATATGCCAAGTACGCCCCCTATTGACGTCAA
TGACGGTAAATGGCCCGCCTGGCATTATGCCCAGTACATGACCTTATGGGACTTTCCTACTTGGCAGTAC
ATCTACGTATTAGTCATCGCTATTACCATGGTGATGCGGTTTTGGCAGTACATCAATGGGCGTGGATAGC
GGTTTGACTCACGGGGATTTCCAAGTCTCCACCCCATTGACGTCAATGGGAGTTTGTTTTGGCACCAAAA
TCAACGGGACTTTCCAAAATGTCGTAACAACTCCGCCCCATTGACGCAAATGGGCGGTAGGCGTGTACGG
TGGGAGGTCTATATAAGCAGAGCTCTCTGGCTAACTAGAGAACCCACTGCTTACTGGCTTATCGAAATTA
ATACGACTCACTATAGGGAGACCCAAGCTTGGTACCGAGCTCGGATCCACTAGTAACGGCCGCCAGTGTG
CTGGAATTCGCCGCCACCATGCGTCGTCCTAGCCAAATGGAGTTACGTGCAGCGTGGGTGCCTAAACAAG
ACAGCGGCTTCAGCTTAAGCGTGGCGATTGTGTTTAAGATGAGCGCGAGCAACACCGATTCAACCAGCGC
GTCAGCATCAACCCGTAAACGCAAAGCGATTACCCTGGAAGAAAAACTGGAAGTGGTGAAACGCTATGAG
CGCGGCGAAAAAACCAAGGAAATTCGCTGCGCGACCGGTTTAAGCGAAAGCACCTTACGCACCATTCGCG
ACAACGCGGAAAAAATTAAGGAGAGCTGCAAGAGCGCGACCCGCTTAAGCACAGCACGTGTTAGCTTAAC
CCGCAGCGCGATTATGGAAAAAATGGAGCGCATGCTGACCACCTGGATTGAGCATCAGAACCAGGAACAT
GTGCCGCTGAGCACCCAAGTGATTCAGGCCAAAGCGCGCAGCATTTACGAAGTGCTGAAGCGCGATGATC
CTGAAGCCAAACCGTTCAATGCGAGCGCCGGTTGGTTCGATCGCTTTAAAGCCCGCCATGGCTTCCATAA
CCTGAAGCTGACCGGTGAAGCGGCAGCAGCAGATAAAAGCGCGGCGGATAAGTTCCCTAGCATCCTGCAG
GCCGCGATAGAAGAGGGCAGCTATGATCCGCGCCAGGTGTTTAACCTGGATGAAACCGGCCTGTTCTGGA
AACGTATGCCTAGCCGCACCTTTATTAGCGTGGAAGAGCGTACTGCGCCGGGTTTTAAAGCGGCGAAAGA
TCGCTGCACCTTACTGTTAGGCGCGAATGCAGCAGGCGACTTTAAACTGAAGCCTCTGATGGTGTATCAC
GCGGAAAACCCTCGTGCCCTGAAAGGTTACGCGAAAGGCCATCTGCCGGTTTATTGGCGTGCGAACCGCA
AAGGTTGGGTTACCGGCAGCCTGTTTGAGGACTATTTCAGCAGCCTGCTGCATTTAGAACTGCGCGCGTA
TTGCGATCGTCAGAACCTGCCGTTTAAGATTCTGCTGCTGCTGGATAATGCCCCTGGTCACCCTCCTAGC
TTAGGCGATCTGAGCGAGAACATCAAAGTGCTGTTCCTGCCGCCTAATACCACCAGCCTGATTCAGCCTA
TGGACCAGGGTGTGATTCGCGCGTTCAAAAGCTATTATCTGCGCCGCACCTTTAAGAAACTGATCAACGA
AACCGAAAGCAAAGAGAAGGCGAACGTGAAAGAGTTCTGGAAAGCCTTCAACATCAAGATGGCGATTGAC
ATTATTGGCGATGCGTGGAACGATGTGACCCAGCAATGCTTAAACGGCGTGTGGAAAAACATTTGGCCGG
CCGTGGTGAATGATTTTCGTGGCTTCGCGGCCGATGAGTTCATTAGCGACGCCCGCCATGAAATTGTGGA
AATGGCGAAAAGCGTGGGCTTTGAGCAGGTGGACGAAGAAAACGTGGCCGAACTGCTGGATAGCCATCGC
GAAGAACTGAGCAACGAGGATCTGCTGGAACTGGACCGTGAACGCCATGAGGAAGAAGAACCGATGGAAG
AAAACGAACGCCCTAGCCCTCGTGTGCTGACCATGAAAGGTATGGCCGACGCCTTTAAACTGCTGGACGG
CTATCTGGCCTTTTTTGACGAAAACGACCCGAACCGTGAACGCTCAGCGAAAGTTGCCCGCCTGATGAAA
GAAGCCAACGCGTGCTATACCGAGCTGTATCGCGAGAAGCGCCGTTGTAGCGTTCAAAGCAGCCTGGACA
AGTTTTTTCGCAAACGCGATAGCACCATCTCAACCCAGAGCACCGATAGCCAACCTAGCACCAGCGGTGG
TGAACCTGCGACTAGCGGTGGTGAAATTAGCCCGCCTAGCTTTGATGTGTTTGATCTGGATGAGGATAGC
GCGCCGCATTAATGAGCGGCCGCTCGAGCATGCATCTAGAGGGCCCTATTCTATAGTGTCACCTAAATGC
TAGAGCTCGCTGATCAGCCTCGACTGTGCCTTCTAGTTGCCAGCCATCTGTTGTTTGCCCCTCCCCCGTG
CCTTCCTTGACCCTGGAAGGTGCCACTCCCACTGTCCTTTCCTAATAAAATGAGGAAATTGCATCGCATT
GTCTGAGTAGGTGTCATTCTATTCTGGGGGGTGGGGTGGGGCAGGACAGCAAGGGGGAGGATTGGGAAGA
CAATAGCAGGCATGCTGGGGATGCGGTGGGCTCTATGGCTTCTGAGGCGGAAAGAACCAGCTGGGGCTCT
AGGGGGTATCCCC
[124 nt withheld, positions 2954-3077]
C
[91 nt withheld, positions 3079-3169]
A
[49 nt withheld, positions 3171-3219]
CCTTTGACGTTGGAGTCCACGTTCTTT
[37 nt withheld, positions 3247-3283]
ACCCTATCTCGGTCTATTCTTTTGATTTATAAGGGATTTTGCCGATTTCGGCCTATTGGTTAAAAAATGA
GCTGATTTAACAAAAATTTAACGCGAATTAATTCTGTGGAATGTGTGTCAGTTAGGGTGTGGAAAGTCCC
CAGGCTCCCCAGCAGGCAGAAGTATGCAAAGCATGCATCTCAATTAGTCAGCAACCAGGTGTGGAAAGTC
CCCAGGCTCCCCAGCAGGCAGAAGTATGCAAAGCATGCATCTCAATTAGTCAGCAACCATAGTCCCGCCC
CTAACTCCGCCCATCCCGCCCCTAACTCCGCCCAGTTCCGCCCATTCTCCGCCCCATGGCTGACTAATTT
TTTTTATTTATGCAGAGGCCGAGGCCGCCTCTGCCTCTGAGCTATTCCAGAAGTAGTGAGGAGGCTTTTT
TGGAGGCCTAGGCTTTTGCAAAAAGCTCCCCGAAATGACCGACCAAGCGACGCCCAACCTGCCATCACGA
GATTTCGATTCCACCGCCGCCTTCTATGAAAGGTTGGGCTTCGGAATCGTTTTCCGGGACGCCGGCTGGA
TGATCCTCCAGCGCGGGGATCTCATGCTGGAGTTCTTCGCCCACCCCAACTTGTTTATTGCAGCTTATAA
TGGTTACAAATAAAGCAATAGCATCACAAATTTCACAAATAAAGCATTTTTTTCACTGCATTCTAGTTGT
GGTTTGTCCAAACTCATCAATGTATCTTATCATGTCTGTATACCGTCGACCTCTAGCTAGAGCTTGGCGT
AATCATGGTCATAGCTGTTTCCTGTGTGAAATTGTTATCCGCTCACAATTCCACACAACATACGAGCCGG
AAGCATAAAGTGTAAAGCCTGGGGTGCCTAATGAGTGAGCTAACTCACATTAATTGCGTTGCGCTCACTG
CCCGCTTTCCAGTCGGGAAACCTGTCGTGCCAGCTGCATTAATGAATCGGCCAACGCGCGGGGAGAGGCG
GTTTGCGTATTGGGCGCTCTTCCGCTTCCTCGCTCACTGACTCGCTGCGCTCGGTCGTTCGGCTGCGGCG
AGCGGTATCAGCTCACTCAAAGGCGGTAATACGGTTATCCACAGAATCAGGGGATAACGCAGGAAAGAAC
ATGTGAGCAAAAGGCCAGCAAAAGGCCAGGAACCGTAAAAAGGCCGCGTTGCTGGCGTTTTTCCATAGGC
TCCGCCCCCCTGACGAGCATCACAAAAATCGACGCTCAAGTCAGAGGTGGCGAAACCCGACAGGACTATA
AAGATACCAGGCGTTTCCCCCTGGAAGCTCCCTCGTGCGCTCTCCTGTTCCGACCCTGCCGCTTACCGGA
TACCTGTCCGCCTTTCTCCCTTCGGGAAGCGTGGCGCTTTCTCATAGCTCACGCTGTAGGTATCTCAGTT
CGGTGTAGGTCGTTCGCTCCAAGCTGGGCTGTGTGCACGAACCCCCCGTTCAGCCCGACCGCTGCGCCTT
ATCCGGTAACTATCGTCTTGAGTCCAACCCGGTAAGACACGACTTATCGCCACTGGCAGCAGCCACTGGT
AACAGGATTAGCAGAGCGAGGTATGTAGGCGGTGCTACAGAGTTCTTGAAGTGGTGGCCTAACTACGGCT
ACACTAGAAGAACAGTATTTGGTATCTGCGCTCTGCTGAAGCCAGTTACCTTCGGAAAAAGAGTTGGTAG
CTCTTGATCCGGCAAACAAACCACCGCTGGTAGCGGTGGTTTTTTTGTTTGCAAGCAGCAGATTACGCGC
AGAAAAAAAGGATCTCAAGAAGATCCTTTGATCTTTTCTACGGGGTCTGACGCTCAGTGGAACGAAAACT
CACGTTAAGGGATTTTGGTCATGAGATTATCAAAAAGGATCTTCACCTAGATCCTTTTAAATTAAAAATG
AAGTTTTAAATCAATCTAAAGTATATATGAGTAAACTTGGTCTGACAGTTACCAATGCTTAATCAGTGAG
GCACCTATCTCAGCGATCTGTCTATTTCGTTCATCCATAGTTGCCTGACTCCCCGTCGTGTAGATAACTA
CGATACGGGAGGGCTTACCATCTGGCCCCAGTGCTGCAATGATACCGCGAGACCCACGCTCACCGGCTCC
AGATTTATCAGCAATAAACCAGCCAGCCGGAAGGGCCGAGCGCAGAAGTGGTCCTGCAACTTTATCCGCC
TCCATCCAGTCTATTAATTGTTGCCGGGAAGCTAGAGTAAGTAGTTCGCCAGTTAATAGTTTGCGCAACG
TTGTTGCCATTGCTACAGGCATCGTGGTGTCACGCTCGTCGTTTGGTATGGCTTCATTCAGCTCCGGTTC
CCAACGATCAAGGCGAGTTACATGATCCCCCATGTTGTGCAAAAAAGCGGTTAGCTCCTTCGGTCCTCCG
ATCGTTGTCAGAAGTAAGTTGGCCGCAGTGTTATCACTCATGGTTATGGCAGCACTGCATAATTCTCTTA
CTGTCATGCCATCCGTAAGATGCTTTTCTGTGACTGGTGAGTACTCAACCAAGTCATTCTGAGAATAGTG
TATGCGGCGACCGAGTTGCTCTTGCCCGGCGTCAATACGGGATAATACCGCGCCACATAGCAGAACTTTA
AAAGTGCTCATCATTGGAAAACGTTCTTCGGGGCGAAAACTCTCAAGGATCTTACCGCTGTTGAGATCCA
GTTCGATGTAACCCACTCGTGCACCCAACTGATCTTCAGCATCTTTTACTTTCACCAGCGTTTCTGGGTG
AGCAAAAACAGGAAGGCAAAATGCCGCAAAAAAGGGAATAAGGGCGACACGGAAATGTTGAATACTCATA
CTCTTCCTTTTTCAATATTATTGAAGCATTTATCAGGGTTATTGTCTCATGAGCGGATACATATTTGAAT
GTATTTAGAAAAATAAACAAATAGGGGTTCCGCGCACATTTCCCCGAAAAGTGCCACCTGACGTCGACGG
ATCGGGAGATCTCCCGATCCCCTATGGTGCACTCTCAGTACAATCTGCTCTGATGCCGCATAGTTAAGCC
AGTATCTGCTCCCTGCTTGTGTGTTGGAGGTCGCTGAGTAGTGCGCGAGCAAAATTTAAGCTACAACAAG
GCAAGGCTTGACCGACAATTGCATGAAGAATCTGCTTAGGGTTAGGCGTTTTGCGCTGCTTCGCGATGTA
CGGGCCAGATATACGCGTT
